Addgene plasmid #43555: III-CCAA
Depositing lab: Chad Cowan & Kiran Musunuru. Depositing organization: Harvard University. Publication: A TALEN Genome-Editing System for Generating Human Stem Cell-Based Disease Models. Ding Q, Lee YK, Schaefer EA, Peters DT, Veres A, Kim K, Kuperwasser N, Motola DL, Meissner TB, Hendriks WT, Trevisan M, Gupta RM, Moisan A, Banks E, Friesen M, Schinzel RT, Xia F, Tang A, Xia Y, Figueroa E, Wann A, Ahfeldt T, Daheron L, Zhang F, Rubin LL, Peng LF, Chung RT, Musunuru K, Cowan CA. Cell Stem Cell. 2012 Dec 12. pii: S1934-5909(12)00645-5. doi: 10.1016/j.stem.2012.11.011. PubMed 23246482.
Backbone
  Vector backbone: pCRII-TOPO
  Backbone manufacturer: Invitrogen
  Backbone size w/o insert (bp): 3973
  Vector type: Bacterial Cloning
Growth in bacteria
  Bacterial resistance: Ampicillin and Kanamycin, 100 & 50 μg/mL
  Growth temperature: 37°C
  Growth strain: Top10
  Copy number: High Copy
Gene/Insert
  Gene/Insert name: III-CCAA
  Species: Synthetic
  Insert size (bp): 426
  Cloning method: TOPO Cloning
  Sequencing primers: 5′ T7; 3′ M13-rev
Terms and licenses: Academic/Nonprofit Terms; Industry Terms: Not Available to Industry
How to cite: III-CCAA was a gift from Chad Cowan & Kiran Musunuru (Addgene plasmid # 43555 ; http://n2t.net/addgene:43555 ; RRID:Addgene_43555)
