[The description below was written by a language model from this plasmid's Addgene catalogue record.]
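Description:
III-CCAA is a bacterial cloning plasmid built on the commercial pCRII-TOPO backbone (about 4.0 kb without insert), carrying a 426 bp synthetic insert introduced by TOPO cloning. It is maintained at high copy number in E. coli and carries both ampicillin and kanamycin resistance markers, as is standard for this backbone, so either or both antibiotics can be used for selection. The insert sits between the T7 and M13-reverse priming sites of the vector, which are the sites recorded for sequence verification. No feature table accompanies the record, so the exact position and orientation of the insert and the internal organisation of the vector elements cannot be described beyond what is generally known of the backbone.

The record does not spell out what the insert encodes, giving only its name, its synthetic origin and its length. The plasmid was deposited in connection with a TALEN genome-editing system developed for generating human stem cell-based disease models. In that context, the name plausibly denotes a pre-assembled block of four TALE repeat modules recognising the bases C, C, A and A, intended for the third position ("III") in a hierarchical assembly of a TALE DNA-binding array. The insert size is roughly consistent with four repeats of about 100 bp each, but this reading is an inference from the name and publication rather than a stated fact. The plasmid carries no recorded expression elements for mammalian cells. It is best understood as a storage and propagation vector for a library component that would be combined with other such modules into a full-length TALEN construct.
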