>Addgene plasmid #43555 | III-CCAA | depositor partial sequence | sequence record 58820 | III-CCAA sequence 426 bps
CGTCTCGGCTCACCCCAGAGCAGGTCGTGGCGATCGCAAGCCACGACGGAGGAAAGCAAGCCTTGGAAAC
AGTACAGAGGCTGTTGCCTGTGCTGTGCCAAGCGCACGGACTCACCCCAGAGCAGGTCGTGGCGATCGCA
AGCCACGACGGAGGAAAGCAAGCCTTGGAAACAGTACAGAGGCTGTTGCCTGTGCTGTGCCAAGCGCACG
GCCTCACCCCAGAGCAGGTCGTGGCAATCGCCTCCAACATTGGCGGGAAACAGGCACTCGAGACTGTCCA
GCGCCTGCTTCCCGTGCTGTGCCAAGCGCACGGATTAACCCCAGAGCAGGTCGTGGCAATCGCCTCCAAC
ATTGGCGGGAAACAGGCACTCGAGACTGTCCAGCGCCTGCTTCCCGTGCTGTGCCAAGCGCACGGACTCA
GAGACG
