>Addgene plasmid #43555 | III-CCAA | addgene partial sequence | sequence record 61607 | M13-F20 5'-TGTAAAACGACGGCCAGT-3'
TTGGGCGAATTGGGCCCTCTAGATGCATGCTCGAGCGGCCGCCAGTGTGATGGATATCTGCAGAATTCGC
CCTTGATGCCGTCCTAGCGCGTCTCGGCTCACCCCAGAGCAGGTCGTGGCGATCGCAAGCCACGACGGAG
GAAAGCAAGCCTTGGAAACAGTACAGAGGCTGTTGCCTGTGCTGTGCCAAGCGCACGGACTCACCCCAGA
GCAGGTCGTGGCGATCGCAAGCCACGACGGAGGAAAGCAAGCCTTGGAAACAGTACAGAGGCTGTTGCCT
GTGCTGTGCCAAGCGCACGGCCTCACCCCAGAGCAGGTCGTGGCAATCGCCTCCAACATTGGCGGGAAAC
AGGCACTCGAGACTGTCCAGCGCCTGCTTCCCGTGCTGTGCCAAGCGCACGGATTAACCCCAGAGCAGGT
CGTGGCAATCGCCTCCAACATTGGCGGGAAACAGGCACTCGAGACTGTCCAGCGCCTGCTTCCCGTGCTG
TGCCAAGCGCACGGACTCAGAGACGTGGGCACAGGAAAGATACTTAAGGGCGAATTCCAGCACACTGGCG
GCCGTTACTAGTGGATCCGAGCTCGGTACCAAGCTTGATGCATAGCTTGAGTATTCTATAGTGTCACCTA
AATAGCTTGGCGTAATCATGGTCATAGCTGTTTCCTGTGTGAAATTGTTATCCGCTCACAATTCCACACA
ACATACGAGCCGGAAGCATAAAGTGTAAAGCCTGGGGTGCCTAATGAGTGAGCTAACTCACATTAATTGC
GTTGCGCTCACTGCCCGCTTTCCAGTCGGGAAACCTGTCGTGCCAGCTGCATTAATGAATCGGCCAACGC
GCGGGGAGAGGCGGTTTGCGTATTGGGCGCTCTTCCGCTTCCTCGCTCACTGACTCGCTGCGCTCGGTCG
TTCGGCTGCGGCGAGCGGTATCAGCTCACTCAAAGCGTATACGTTCCAATCGG
